Addgene plasmid #122282: pLenti-TK-Firefly-cjSTK4
Purpose: Lentiviral vector for stable expression of Firefly luciferase.
Depositing lab: Demián Cazalla. Depositing organization: University of Utah. Publication: Viral miRNA adaptor differentially recruits miRNAs to target mRNAs through alternative base-pairing. Gorbea C, Mosbruger T, Nix DA, Cazalla D. Elife. 2019 Sep 20;8. pii: 50530. doi: 10.7554/eLife.50530. PubMed 31538617.
Backbone
  Vector backbone: pLenti-TK-Firefly-Control
  Backbone size w/o insert (bp): 9199
  Total vector size (bp): 9504
  Vector type: Mammalian Expression, Lentiviral, Luciferase
  Selectable markers: Puromycin
Growth in bacteria
  Bacterial resistance: Ampicillin, 100 μg/mL
  Growth temperature: 37°C
  Growth strain: NEB Stable
  Copy number: High Copy
Gene/Insert 1
  Gene/Insert name: Firefly luciferase
  Species: Synthetic; Pyrophorus plagiophthalamus
  Insert size (bp): 1653
  GenBank ID: ACJ37466.1
Gene/Insert 2
  Gene/Insert name: cjSTK4 3'UTR
  Species: Callithrix jacchus
  Insert size (bp): 309
  Cloning method: Restriction Enzyme; 5′ cloning site PmeI (not destroyed); 3′ cloning site XbaI (not destroyed)
  Sequencing primers: 5′ CCTGACAGAAACAACCAGCGC; 3′ gGGGACCCaaaagaaaaggggggaGGGGATACCCCCTAGAGCCC
Terms and licenses: Academic/Nonprofit Terms; Industry Terms: Not Available to Industry
How to cite: pLenti-TK-Firefly-cjSTK4 was a gift from Demián Cazalla (Addgene plasmid # 122282 ; http://n2t.net/addgene:122282 ; RRID:Addgene_122282)
