[The description below was written by a language model from this plasmid's Addgene catalogue record and pLannotate feature annotations shown in this document.]
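Description:
pLenti-TK-Firefly-cjSTK4 is a lentiviral luciferase reporter plasmid built on the pLenti-TK-Firefly-Control backbone, intended for stable expression of firefly luciferase in mammalian cells. In bacteria it is maintained as a high-copy plasmid through a ColE1/pUC-type origin with ampicillin resistance (AmpR), and it also carries an f1 origin and remnants of a lac/lacZα cloning region. The HIV-1-derived transfer elements comprise an RSV promoter fused to a truncated 5' LTR, the Ψ packaging signal with a gag fragment, the Rev response element for Rev-dependent export of the genomic RNA, and a second truncated LTR followed by an SV40 poly(A) signal and SV40 origin. Together these allow the region between the LTRs to be packaged and integrated.

The reporter unit consists of the herpes simplex virus thymidine kinase (TK) promoter driving a firefly luciferase coding sequence, annotated as the synthetic luc2 version; the catalogue species field, however, lists Pyrophorus plagiophthalamus, a discrepancy the record does not resolve. A 309 bp fragment of the STK4 3'UTR from the common marmoset (Callithrix jacchus) was cloned between PmeI and XbaI. It is not annotated in the feature table but would fit the unannotated gap between the luciferase stop and the bGH poly(A) signal. This cassette lies in the opposite orientation to the viral genome, while a mouse PGK promoter driving puromycin N-acetyltransferase runs in the same direction as the viral transcript and provides selection of transduced cells. Placing the 3'UTR behind luciferase makes reporter output sensitive to post-transcriptional regulation acting on that sequence, and the associated publication concerns miRNA recruitment to target mRNAs by a viral adaptor. The sequenced record (9,480 nt) is slightly shorter than the stated total size of 9,504 bp.
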