Features (pLannotate 1.2.2; 27 found; start..end, strand, type, name):
     27..778     +  promoter       HSV TK promoter: herpes simplex virus thymidine kinase promoter
    785..2437    +  CDS            luciferase: firefly luciferase synthetic luc2 version of the luciferase gene
   2783..3007    +  polyA_signal   bGH poly(A) signal: bovine growth hormone polyadenylation signal
   3011..3032    +  promoter       SV40 promoter (fragment): SV40 enhancer and early promoter
   3069..3095    -  CDS            Rev (fragment): human immunodeficiency virus 1 (HIV-1) Rev protein; rev; enhances nuclear export of unspliced and incompletely spliced viral mRNAs
   3472..3705    -  misc_feature   RRE: The Rev response element (RRE) of HIV-1 allows for Rev-dependent mRNA export from the nucleus to the cytoplasm.
   3851..4214    -  CDS            HIV-1 gag (fragment): gag protein from human immunodeficiency virus 1; gag
   4198..4323    -  misc_feature   HIV-1 Ψ: packaging signal of human immunodeficiency virus type 1
   4370..4550    -  LTR            5' LTR (truncated): truncated 5' long terminal repeat (LTR) from HIV-1
   4551..4777    -  promoter       RSV promoter: Rous sarcoma virus enhancer/promoter
   4805..4823    -  promoter       T3 promoter: promoter for bacteriophage T3 RNA polymerase
   4868..4884    -  protein_bind   lac operator: The lac repressor binds to the lac operator to inhibit transcription in E. coli. This inhibition can be relieved by adding lactose or isopropyl-β-D-thiogalactopyranoside (IPTG). lac repressor encoded by lacI
   4892..4922    -  promoter       lac promoter: promoter for the E. coli lac operon
   4937..4958    -  protein_bind   CAP binding site: CAP binding activates transcription in the presence of cAMP. E. coli catabolite activator protein
   4971..5063    -  CDS            lacI (fragment): lac repressor; lacI; The lac repressor binds to the lac operator to inhibit transcription in E. coli. This inhibition can be relieved by adding lactose or isopropyl-β-D-thiogalactopyranoside (IPTG).
   5246..5834    -  rep_origin     ori: high-copy-number ColE1/pMB1/pBR322/pUC origin of replication
   6005..6865    -  CDS            AmpR: β-lactamase; bla; confers resistance to ampicillin, carbenicillin, and related antibiotics
   6866..6970    -  promoter       AmpR promoter: bla
   7023..7451    -  rep_origin     f1 ori (sequence partly withheld): f1 bacteriophage origin of replication; arrow indicates direction of (+) strand synthesis
   7456..7611    -  CDS            lacZα (fragment): LacZα fragment of β-galactosidase; lacZ fragment
   7619..7637    +  promoter       T7 promoter: promoter for bacteriophage T7 RNA polymerase
   7658..7793    -  rep_origin     SV40 ori: SV40 origin of replication
   7812..7933    -  polyA_signal   SV40 poly(A) signal: SV40 polyadenylation signal
   8005..8185    -  LTR            5' LTR (truncated): truncated 5' long terminal repeat (LTR) from HIV-1
   8171..8308    -  CDS            nef (fragment): NEF_HV1LA - Experimental evidence at protein level: Swiss-Prot protein existence level 1. Extracellular Nef protein targets CD4(+) T-lymphocytes for apoptosis by interacting with CXCR4 surface receptors. From Human immunodeficiency virus type 1 group M subtype B (isolate Lai) (HIV-1).
   8376..8975    -  CDS            PuroR: puromycin N-acetyltransferase; pac from Streptomyces alboniger; confers resistance to puromycin
   8996..15      -  promoter       PGK promoter (across the origin): mouse phosphoglycerate kinase 1 promoter
>Addgene plasmid #122282 | pLenti-TK-Firefly-cjSTK4 | addgene full sequence | sequence record 237234 | Addgene NGS Result
GCGCCTCCCCTACCCGGTAGAATTGAAATGAGTCTTCGGACCTCGCGGGGGCCGCTTAAGCGGTGGTTAG
GGTTTGTCTGACGCGGGGGGAGGGGGAAGGAACGAAACACTCTCATTCGGAGGCGGCTCGGGGTTTGGTC
TTGGTGGCCACGGGCACGCAGAAGAGCGCCGCGATCCTCTTAAGCACCCCCCCGCCCTCCGTGGAGGCGG
GGGTTTGGTCGGCGGGTGGTAACTGGCGGGCCGCTGACTCGGGCGGGTCGCGCGCCCCAGAGTGTGACCT
TTTCGGTCTGCTCGCAGACCCCCGGGCGGCGCCGCCGCGGCGGCGACGGGCTCGCTGGGTCCTAGGCTCC
ATGGGGACCGTATACGTGGACAGGCTCTGGAGCATCCGCACGACTGCGGTGATATTACCGGAGACCTTCT
GCGGGACGAGCCGGGTCACGCGGCTGACGCGGAGCGTCCGTTGGGCGACAAACACCAGGACGGGGCACAG
GTACACTATCTTGTCACCCGGAGGCGCGAGGGACTGCAGGAGCTTCAGGGAGTGGCGCAGCTGCTTCATC
CCCGTGGCCCGTTGCTCGCGTTTGCTGGCGGTGTCCCCGGAAGAAATATATTTGCATGTCTTTAGTTCTA
TGATGACACAAACCCCGCCCAGCGTCTTGTCATTGGCGAATTCGAACACGCAGATGCAGTCGGGGCGGCG
CGGTCCCAGGTCCACTTCGCATATTAAGGTGACGCGTGTGGCCTCGAACACCGAGCGACCCTGCAGCGAC
CCGCTTAAGGATCCATGGAAGATGCCAAAAACATTAAGAAGGGCCCAGCGCCATTCTACCCACTCGAAGA
CGGGACCGCCGGCGAGCAGCTGCACAAAGCCATGAAGCGCTACGCCCTGGTGCCCGGCACCATCGCCTTT
ACCGACGCACATATCGAGGTGGACATTACCTACGCCGAGTACTTCGAGATGAGCGTTCGGCTGGCAGAAG
CTATGAAGCGCTATGGGCTGAATACAAACCATCGGATCGTGGTGTGCAGCGAGAATAGCTTGCAGTTCTT
CATGCCCGTGTTGGGTGCCCTGTTCATCGGTGTGGCTGTGGCCCCAGCTAACGACATCTACAACGAGCGC
GAGCTGCTGAACAGCATGGGCATCAGCCAGCCCACCGTCGTATTCGTGAGCAAGAAAGGGCTGCAAAAGA
TCCTCAACGTGCAAAAGAAGCTACCGATCATACAAAAGATCATCATCATGGATAGCAAGACCGACTACCA
GGGCTTCCAAAGCATGTACACCTTCGTGACTTCCCATTTGCCACCCGGCTTCAACGAGTACGACTTCGTG
CCCGAGAGCTTCGACCGGGACAAAACCATCGCCCTGATCATGAACAGTAGTGGCAGTACCGGATTGCCCA
AGGGCGTAGCCCTACCGCACCGCACCGCTTGTGTCCGATTCAGTCATGCCCGCGACCCCATCTTCGGCAA
CCAGATCATCCCCGACACCGCTATCCTCAGCGTGGTGCCATTTCACCACGGCTTCGGCATGTTCACCACG
CTGGGCTACTTGATCTGCGGCTTTCGGGTCGTGCTCATGTACCGCTTCGAGGAGGAGCTATTCTTGCGCA
GCTTGCAAGACTATAAGATTCAATCTGCCCTGCTGGTGCCCACACTATTTAGCTTCTTCGCTAAGAGCAC
TCTCATCGACAAGTACGACCTAAGCAACTTGCACGAGATCGCCAGCGGCGGGGCGCCGCTCAGCAAGGAG
GTAGGTGAGGCCGTGGCCAAACGCTTCCACCTACCAGGCATCCGCCAGGGCTACGGCCTGACAGAAACAA
CCAGCGCCATTCTGATCACCCCCGAAGGGGACGACAAGCCTGGCGCAGTAGGCAAGGTGGTGCCCTTCTT
CGAGGCTAAGGTGGTGGACTTGGACACCGGTAAGACACTGGGTGTGAACCAGCGCGGCGAGCTGTGCGTC
CGTGGCCCCATGATCATGAGCGGCTACGTTAACAACCCCGAGGCTACAAACGCTCTCATCGACAAGGACG
GCTGGCTGCACAGCGGCGACATCGCCTACTGGGACGAGGACGAGCACTTCTTCATCGTGGACCGGCTGAA
GAGCCTGATCAAATACAAGGGCTACCAGGTAGCCCCAGCCGAACTGGAGAGCATCCTGCTGCAACACCCC
AACATCTTCGACGCCGGGGTCGCCGGCCTGCCCGACGACGATGCCGGCGAGCTGCCCGCCGCAGTCGTCG
TGCTGGAACACGGTAAAACCATGACCGAGAAGGAGATCGTGGACTATGTGGCCAGCCAGGTTACAACCGC
CAAGAAGCTGCGCGGTGGTGTTGTGTTCGTGGACGAGGTGCCTAAAGGACTGACCGGCAAGTTGGACGCC
CGCAAGATCCGCGAGATTCTCATTAAGGCCAAGAAGGGCGGCAAGATCGCCGTGTAATTCTAGTTGTTTA
AACGCAAGGCCAGGCTGTGAGGGCCCAGCTCCACCCAGGCTGTGGTGAATTCTGGATGGCTTGCCTCACA
TTTGTTAGCCAGCACTTCTGCTCTGTCATTTCTCCTTTGTGAACTCAGGAATGTGCGCCAGTGGGAAGGG
CTCTCTTGACAGTCAACGTGCCATCTTGATGTGTGTATGTACATTGGTCAGGTATATTATTTCAAAGGAT
TTATATTGGCGCTTTCAACTCAGAGTTTTAAACCCCAGGAACAGAGACTCCTAGTTGAGTGATAGCTGGG
AAAGTTTTACATTGTTCTAGAGTCGACGCTAGAGCTCGCTGATCAGCCTCGACTGTGCCTTCTAGTTGCC
AGCCATCTGTTGTTTGCCCCTCCCCCGTGCCTTCCTTGACCCTGGAAGGTGCCACTCCCACTGTCCTTTC
CTAATAAAATGAGGAAATTGCATCGCATTGTCTGAGTAGGTGTCATTCTATTCTGGGGGGTGGGGTGGGG
CAGGACAGCAAGGGGGAGGATTGGGAAGACAATAGCAGGCATGCTGGGGATGCGGTGGGCTCTATGGCTT
CTGAGGCGGAAAGAACCAGCTGGGGCTCTAGGGGGTATCCCCTCCCCCCTTTTCTTTTGGGTCCCCTCGG
GGTTGGGAGGTGGGTCTGAAACGATAATGGTGAATATCCCTGCCTAACTCTATTCACTATAGAAAGTACA
GCAAAAACTATTCTTAAACCTACCAAGCCTCCTACTATCATTATGAATAATTTTATATACCACAGCCAAT
TTGTTATGTTAAACCAATTCCACAAACTTGCCCATTTATCTAATTCCAATAATTCTTGTTCATTCTTTTC
TTGCTGGTTTTGCGATTCTTCAATTAAGGAGTGTATTAAGCTTGTGTAATTGTTAATTTCTCTGTCCCAC
TCCATCCAGGTCGTGTGATTCCAAATCTGTTCCAGAGATTTATTACTCCAACTAGCATTCCAAGGCACAG
CAGTGGTGCAAATGAGTTTTCCAGAGCAACCCCAAATCCCCAGGAGCTGTTGATCCTTTAGGTATCTTTC
CACAGCCAGGATTCTTGCCTGGAGCTGCTTGATGCCCCAGACTGTGAGTTGCAACAGATGCTGTTGCGCC
TCAATAGCCCTCAGCAAATTGTTCTGCTGCTGCACTATACCAGACAATAATTGTCTGGCCTGTACCGTCA
GCGTCATTGACGCTGCGCCCATAGTGCTTCCTGCTGCTCCCAAGAACCCAAGGAACAAAGCTCCTATTCC
CACTGCTCTTTTTTCTCTCTGCACCACTCTTCTCTTTGCCTTGGTGGGTGCTACTCCTAATGGTTCAATT
TTTACTACTTTATATTTATATAATTCACTTCTCCAATTGTCCCTCATATCTCCTCCTCCAGGTCTGAAGA
TCAGCGGCCGCTTGCTGTGCGGTGGTCTTACTTTTGTTTTGCTCTTCCTCTATCTTGTCTAAAGCTTCCT
TGGTGTCTTTTATCTCTATCCTTTGATGCACACAATAGAGGGTTGCTACTGTATTATATAATGATCTAAG
TTCTTCTGATCCTGTCTGAAGGGATGGTTGTAGCTGTCCCAGTATTTGTCTACAGCCTTCTGATGTTTCT
AACAGGCCAGGATTAACTGCGAATCGTTCTAGCTCCCTGCTTGCCCATACTATATGTTTTAATTTATATT
TTTTCTTTCCCCCTGGCCTTAACCGAATTTTTTCCCATCGCGATCTAATTCTCCCCCGCTTAATACTGAC
GCTCTCGCACCCATCTCTCTCCTTCTAGCCTCCGCTAGTCAAAATTTTTGGCGTACTCACCAGTCGCCGC
CCCTCGCCTCTTGCCGTGCGCGCTTCAGCAAGCCGAGTCCTGCGTCGAGAGAGCTCCTCTGGTTTCCCTT
TCGCTTTCAAGTCCCTGTTCGGGCGCCACTGCTAGAGATTTTCCACACTGACTAAAAGGGTCTGAGGGAT
CTCTAGTTACCAGAGTCACACAACAGACGGGCACACACTACTTGAAGCACTCAAGGCAAGCTTTATTGAG
GCTTAAGCAGTGGGTTCCCTAGTTAGCCAGAGAGCTCCCAGGCTCAGATCTGGTCTAACCAGAGAGACCC
GTTTATGTATCGAGCTAGGCACTTAAATACAATATCTCTGCAATGCGGCAATTCAGTGGTTCGTCCAATC
CATGTCAGACCCGTCTGTTGCCTTCCTAATAAGGCACGATCGTACCACCTTACTTCCACCAATCGGCATG
CACGGTGCTTTTTCTCTCCTTGTAAGGCATGTTGCTAACTCATCGTTACCATGTTGCAAGACTACAAGAG
TATTGCATAAGACTACATTAAGCTTGCAGCTCCAGCTTTTGTTCCCTTTAGTGAGGGTTAATTGCGCGCT
TGGCGTAATCATGGTCATAGCTGTTTCCTGTGTGAAATTGTTATCCGCTCACAATTCCACACAACATACG
AGCCGGAAGCATAAAGTGTAAAGCCTGGGGTGCCTAATGAGTGAGCTAACTCACATTAATTGCGTTGCGC
TCACTGCCCGCTTTCCAGTCGGGAAACCTGTCGTGCCAGCTGCATTAATGAATCGGCCAACGCGCGGGGA
GAGGCGGTTTGCGTATTGGGCGCTCTTCCGCTTCCTCGCTCACTGACTCGCTGCGCTCGGTCGTTCGGCT
GCGGCGAGCGGTATCAGCTCACTCAAAGGCGGTAATACGGTTATCCACAGAATCAGGGGATAACGCAGGA
AAGAACATGTGAGCAAAAGGCCAGCAAAAGGCCAGGAACCGTAAAAAGGCCGCGTTGCTGGCGTTTTTCC
ATAGGCTCCGCCCCCCTGACGAGCATCACAAAAATCGACGCTCAAGTCAGAGGTGGCGAAACCCGACAGG
ACTATAAAGATACCAGGCGTTTCCCCCTGGAAGCTCCCTCGTGCGCTCTCCTGTTCCGACCCTGCCGCTT
ACCGGATACCTGTCCGCCTTTCTCCCTTCGGGAAGCGTGGCGCTTTCTCATAGCTCACGCTGTAGGTATC
TCAGTTCGGTGTAGGTCGTTCGCTCCAAGCTGGGCTGTGTGCACGAACCCCCCGTTCAGCCCGACCGCTG
CGCCTTATCCGGTAACTATCGTCTTGAGTCCAACCCGGTAAGACACGACTTATCGCCACTGGCAGCAGCC
ACTGGTAACAGGATTAGCAGAGCGAGGTATGTAGGCGGTGCTACAGAGTTCTTGAAGTGGTGGCCTAACT
ACGGCTACACTAGAAGAACAGTATTTGGTATCTGCGCTCTGCTGAAGCCAGTTACCTTCGGAAAAAGAGT
TGGTAGCTCTTGATCCGGCAAACAAACCACCGCTGGTAGCGGTGGTTTTTTTGTTTGCAAGCAGCAGATT
ACGCGCAGAAAAAAAGGATCTCAAGAAGATCCTTTGATCTTTTCTACGGGGTCTGACGCTCAGTGGAACG
AAAACTCACGTTAAGGGATTTTGGTCATGAGATTATCAAAAAGGATCTTCACCTAGATCCTTTTAAATTA
AAAATGAAGTTTTAAATCAATCTAAAGTATATATGAGTAAACTTGGTCTGACAGTTACCAATGCTTAATC
AGTGAGGCACCTATCTCAGCGATCTGTCTATTTCGTTCATCCATAGTTGCCTGACTCCCCGTCGTGTAGA
TAACTACGATACGGGAGGGCTTACCATCTGGCCCCAGTGCTGCAATGATACCGCGAGACCCACGCTCACC
GGCTCCAGATTTATCAGCAATAAACCAGCCAGCCGGAAGGGCCGAGCGCAGAAGTGGTCCTGCAACTTTA
TCCGCCTCCATCCAGTCTATTAATTGTTGCCGGGAAGCTAGAGTAAGTAGTTCGCCAGTTAATAGTTTGC
GCAACGTTGTTGCCATTGCTACAGGCATCGTGGTGTCACGCTCGTCGTTTGGTATGGCTTCATTCAGCTC
CGGTTCCCAACGATCAAGGCGAGTTACATGATCCCCCATGTTGTGCAAAAAAGCGGTTAGCTCCTTCGGT
CCTCCGATCGTTGTCAGAAGTAAGTTGGCCGCAGTGTTATCACTCATGGTTATGGCAGCACTGCATAATT
CTCTTACTGTCATGCCATCCGTAAGATGCTTTTCTGTGACTGGTGAGTACTCAACCAAGTCATTCTGAGA
ATAGTGTATGCGGCGACCGAGTTGCTCTTGCCCGGCGTCAATACGGGATAATACCGCGCCACATAGCAGA
ACTTTAAAAGTGCTCATCATTGGAAAACGTTCTTCGGGGCGAAAACTCTCAAGGATCTTACCGCTGTTGA
GATCCAGTTCGATGTAACCCACTCGTGCACCCAACTGATCTTCAGCATCTTTTACTTTCACCAGCGTTTC
TGGGTGAGCAAAAACAGGAAGGCAAAATGCCGCAAAAAAGGGAATAAGGGCGACACGGAAATGTTGAATA
CTCATACTCTTCCTTTTTCAATATTATTGAAGCATTTATCAGGGTTATTGTCTCATGAGCGGATACATAT
TTGAATGTATTTAGAAAAATAAACAAATAGGGGTTCCGCGCACATTTCCCCGAAAAGTGCCACCTAAATT
GTAAGCGTTAATATTTTGTTAAAATTCGCGTTAAATTTTTGTTAAATCAGCTCATTTTTTAACCAATAGG
CCGAAATCGGCAAAATCCCTTATAAATCAAAAGAATAGACCGAGATAGGGT
[37 nt withheld, positions 7122-7158]
AAAGAACGTGGACTCCAACGTCAAAGG
[49 nt withheld, positions 7186-7234]
T
[91 nt withheld, positions 7236-7326]
G
[124 nt withheld, positions 7328-7451]
CCCATTCGCCATTCAGGCTGCGCAACTGTTGGGAAGGGCGATCGGTGCGGGCCTCTTCGCTATTACGCCA
GCTGGCGAAAGGGGGATGTGCTGCAAGGCGATTAAGTTGGGTAACGCCAGGGTTTTCCCAGTCACGACGT
TGTAAAACGACGGCCAGTGAGCGCGCGTAATACGACTCACTATAGGGCGAATTGGGTACGTCCCTAGGCC
TCCAAAAAAGCCTCCTCACTACTTCTGGAATAGCTCAGAGGCCGAGGCGGCCTCGGCCTCTGCATAAATA
AAAAAAATTAGTCAGCCATGGGGCGGAGAATGGGCGGAACTGGGCGGAGTTAGGGGCGGGATAGCTAGAG
CCAGACATGATAAGATACATTGATGAGTTTGGACAAACCACAACTAGAATGCAGTGAAAAAAATGCTTTA
TTTGTGAAATTTGTGATGCTATTGCTTTATTTGTAACCATTATAAGCTGCAATAAACAAGTTCCTCTCAC
TCTCTGATATTCATTTCTTTGCAAGTTATAAATACTGAATAATAAGATGACATGAACTACTACTGCTAGA
GATTTTCCACACTGACTAAAAGGGTCTGAGGGATCTCTAGTTACCAGAGTCACACAACAGACGGGCACAC
ACTACTTGAAGCACTCAAGGCAAGCTTTATTGAGGCTTAAGCAGTGGGTTCCCTAGTTAGCCAGAGAGCT
CCCAGGCTCAGATCTGGTCTAACCAGAGAGACCCAGTACAAGCAAAAAGCAGATCTTGTCTTCGTTGGGA
GTGAGCTAGCCCTTCCAGTCCCCCCTTTTCTTTTAAAAAGTGGCTAAGATCTACAGCTGCCTTGTAAGTC
ATTGGTCTTAAAGGTACCGGGCCCTCGAGATGCATGGGGTCGTGCGCTCCTTTCGGTCGGGCGCTGCGGG
TCGTGGGGCGGGCGTCAGGCACCGGGCTTGCGGGTCATGCACCAGGTGCGCGGTCCTTCGGGCACCTCGA
CGTCGGCGGTGACGGTGAAGCCGAGCCGCTCGTAGAAGGGGAGGTTGCGGGGCGCGGAGGTCTCCAGGAA
GGCGGGCACCCCGGCGCGCTCGGCCGCCTCCACTCCGGGGAGCACGACGGCGCTGCCCAGACCCTTGCCC
TGGTGGTCGGGCGAGACGCCGACGGTGGCCAGGAACCACGCGGGCTCCTTGGGCCGGTGCGGCGCCAGGA
GGCCTTCCATCTGTTGCTGCGCGGCCAGCCGGGAACCGCTCAACTCGGCCATGCGCGGGCCGATCTCGGC
GAACACCGCCCCCGCTTCGACGCTCTCCGGCGTGGTCCAGACCGCCACCGCGGCGCCGTCGTCCGCGACC
CACACCTTGCCGATGTCGAGCCCGACGCGCGTGAGGAAGAGTTCTTGCAGCTCGGTGACCCGCTCGATGT
GGCGGTCCGGATCGACGGTGTGGCGCGTGGCGGGGTAGTCGGCGAACGCGGCGGCGAGGGTGCGTACGGC
CCTGGGGACGTCGTCGCGGGTGGCGAGGCGCACCGTGGGCTTGTACTCGGTCATGGTAAGCTTGGGCTGC
AGGTCGAAAGGCCCGGAGATGAGGAAGAGGAGAACAGCGCGGCAGACGTGCGCTTTTGAAGCGTGCAGAA
TGCCGGGCCTCCGGAGGACCTTCGGGCGCCCGCCCCGCCCCTGAGCCCGCCCCTGAGCCCGCCCCCGGAC
CCACCCCTTCCCAGCCTCTGAGCCCAGAAAGCGAAGGAGCAAAGCTGCTATTGGCCGCTGCCCCAAAGGC
CTACCCGCTTCCATTGCTCAGCGGTGCTGTCCATCTGCACGAGACTAGTGAGACGTGCTACTTCCATTTG
TCACGTCCTGCACGACGCGAGCTGCGGGGCGGGGGGGAACTTCCTGACTAGGGGAGGAGTAGAAGGTGGC
GCGAAGGGGCCACCAAAGAACGGAGCCGGTTGGCGCCTACCGGTGGATGTGGAATGTGTGCGAGGCCAGA
GGCCACTTGTGTAGCGCCAAGTGCCCAGCGGGGCTGCTAAAGCGCATGCTCCAGACTGCCTTGGGAAAA
